>Addgene plasmid #24085 | pcDNA Set9 mutant | addgene partial sequence | sequence record 29872 | 24085 with BGH-rev
CTTGGTACCGAGCTCGGATCCACTAGTCCAGTGTGGTGGAATTCTGCAGATATCCAGCACAGTGGCGGCC
GCAAGCTTACTTGTCATCGTCGTCCTTGTAGTCTCCAGGACCCTTTTGCTGGGTGGCCTGGAAGGCCTTC
AGCTCCACCTGGTACCACTCAGGGGCTTCAGGCCCACTCTTCCCGGGGGGGCTGTGGTCATAGCCATAGG
CAACGGTGAGCTCTTCATCGGCCTCCACTGCTCTCAGGGTGCGGATGCATTTGATGGGCCCAAAACGGGG
GTGGACAAACATATCGTAGATGCAGTTTGGAGTGAAGGAGGCATTTGCCTTGTGTCCCAAGGAGGCACAG
TACTTGGATACGTGGTTATAGGGCTCAGGCACATCAATGACCGTTTCTTCATCAAGGGAGAGGGTGTTCC
CATTAAGGGCCCAGTCCCTGCTGTCAACCTCTTGGTGTGTAATTCGAACTCCATTATAAAAAGACATAAC
AGTATTAGGTCCCACAGCTACCTTTGAAAAAAGTCCTTCTCCAGCACTGGAAATAAGAGATTCAGCAACA
TAAACCCTTTCTGATTCATAAGGATCTGGAAGAAGAGCATTGGTAGAAATGCAAGATGAAGTCGACTTAT
CAAAGTGGTACACTGAATTTCCAGGCATCAGTTCAAAGTGAGGCCTCCCTTCTTCAGTGGACATAA
