[The description below was written by a language model from this plasmid's Addgene catalogue record.]
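Description:
pcDNA Set9 mutant is a mammalian expression plasmid built on the pcDNA3.1 backbone (about 5.4 kb without insert) that carries the human SETD7 coding sequence, also known as Set9, SET7/9 or KMT7. It is maintained in E. coli as a high-copy plasmid under ampicillin selection. The record gives no feature table, so the regulatory elements are not itemised. However, pcDNA3.1 vectors normally drive the insert from the CMV immediate-early promoter, and the listing of CMV-F and T7 as 5′ sequencing primers fits that arrangement. Any mammalian selection marker on this particular backbone version is not stated.

The insert was cloned by restriction digestion between XbaI (5′) and HindIII (3′), both sites being retained, and encodes Set9 with a C-terminal FLAG epitope for detection or immunoprecipitation with anti-FLAG antibodies. The protein carries an H297A point substitution. Set9 is a SET-domain lysine methyltransferase, described in the associated publication as a histone H3 methyltransferase that facilitates transcription by precluding tail modifications needed for heterochromatin formation. The record does not spell out the functional consequence of H297A, but the "mutant" designation suggests it is meant as an altered-activity, probably catalytically impaired, counterpart to the wild-type enzyme. The construct's likely use is therefore transient expression in mammalian cells as a comparison or control alongside wild-type Set9, to test whether observed effects on histone methylation or transcription depend on the enzyme's normal function.
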