Addgene plasmid #24085: pcDNA Set9 mutant
Depositing lab: Danny Reinberg. Depositing organization: NYU Grossman School of Medicine. Publication: Set9, a novel histone H3 methyltransferase that facilitates transcription by precluding histone tail modifications required for heterochromatin formation. Nishioka K, Chuikov S, Sarma K, Erdjument-Bromage H, Allis CD, Tempst P, Reinberg D. Genes Dev. 2002 Feb 15. 16(4):479-89. 10.1101/gad.967202 PubMed 11850410.
Backbone
  Vector backbone: pcDNA3.1
  Backbone size w/o insert (bp): 5400
  Vector type: Mammalian Expression
Growth in bacteria
  Bacterial resistance: Ampicillin, 100 μg/mL
  Growth temperature: 37°C
  Growth strain: DH5alpha
  Copy number: High Copy
Gene/Insert
  Gene/Insert name: Set9
  Species: H. sapiens (human)
  Mutation: H297A
  Entrez Gene: SETD7 (a.k.a. KMT7, SET7, SET7/9, SET9)
  Tag / fusion protein: FLAG (C terminal on insert)
  Cloning method: Restriction Enzyme; 5′ cloning site XbaI (not destroyed); 3′ cloning site HindIII (not destroyed)
  Sequencing primers: 5′ CMV-F, T7; 3′ SP6
Terms and licenses: Academic/Nonprofit Terms; Industry Terms: Not Available to Industry
How to cite: pcDNA Set9 mutant was a gift from Danny Reinberg (Addgene plasmid # 24085 ; http://n2t.net/addgene:24085 ; RRID:Addgene_24085)
